Addgene plasmid #136859: pEBTetBl-CLIP-KIAA0841
Purpose: Mammalian expression of the centrosomal protein KIAA0841 N-terminally fused to CLIP-tag
Depositing lab: Kai Johnsson. Depositing organization: Swiss Federal Institute of Technology (EPFL). Publication: Selective chemical crosslinking reveals a Cep57-Cep63-Cep152 centrosomal complex. Lukinavicius G, Lavogina D, Orpinell M, Umezawa K, Reymond L, Garin N, Gonczy P, Johnsson K. Curr Biol. 2013 Feb 4;23(3):265-70. doi: 10.1016/j.cub.2012.12.030. Epub 2013 Jan 17. PubMed 23333316.
Backbone
  Vector backbone: pEBTetBl
  Backbone size w/o insert (bp): 10945
  Vector type: Mammalian Expression
  Selectable markers: Blasticidin
Growth in bacteria
  Bacterial resistance: Ampicillin, 100 μg/mL
  Growth temperature: 37°C
  Growth strain: DH5alpha
  Copy number: High Copy
Gene/Insert
  Gene/Insert name: CLIP-KIAA0841
  Species: H. sapiens (human), Synthetic
  Insert size (bp): 2775
  Entrez Gene: HAUS5 (a.k.a. dgt5, KIAA0841)
  Promoter: CMV-TetO2
  Tag / fusion protein: FLAG-tag / His-tag (N terminal on insert)
  Cloning method: Gateway Cloning
  Sequencing primers: 5′ CMV_Fwd; 3′ BGH_Rev
Terms and licenses: Academic/Nonprofit Terms; Industry Terms: Not Available to Industry
How to cite: pEBTetBl-CLIP-KIAA0841 was a gift from Kai Johnsson (Addgene plasmid # 136859 ; http://n2t.net/addgene:136859 ; RRID:Addgene_136859)
