[The description below was written by a language model from this plasmid's Addgene catalogue record and pLannotate feature annotations shown in this document.]
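Description:
pEBTetBl-CLIP-KIAA0841 is an episomal, tetracycline-regulated mammalian expression plasmid built on the pEBTetBl backbone. In E. coli it is maintained through a high-copy ColE1/pUC-type origin and selected with ampicillin (AmpR). In mammalian cells it carries the Epstein-Barr virus oriP origin together with an EBNA1 coding sequence, a pairing that allows the plasmid to replicate and be retained as an extrachromosomal element in dividing primate cells. An SV40 promoter-driven blasticidin S deaminase cassette provides blasticidin selection. Small fragments of EBV genes, the tetracycline resistance gene and bom appear to be non-functional remnants of the vector's construction.

The payload is human KIAA0841 (HAUS5), a subunit of the HAUS augmin-like complex involved in spindle assembly and centrosome integrity. It is fused at its N terminus to CLIP-tag, which the annotation detects as an MGMT fragment because CLIP-tag is an engineered derivative of that alkyltransferase and reacts covalently with benzylcytosine-linked probes. The record lists FLAG and His tags at the N terminus, but only the His tag is picked up in the feature tables. The HAUS5 coding sequence is flanked by attB1 and attB2 sites, consistent with Gateway cloning, and is followed by a bGH polyadenylation signal. Expression is driven by a CMV enhancer/promoter carrying two tet operators. A separate cassette (RSV promoter region, β-globin intron, SV40 poly(A)) expresses TetR, which represses the promoter until tetracycline or doxycycline is added.

The construct is intended for inducible expression of the tagged centrosomal protein, and the associated study used selective chemical crosslinking to probe centrosomal complexes. The depositor and sequencing-derived records differ by about 100 nt, mostly within oriP, but share the same feature layout.
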