Features (pLannotate 1.2.2; 31 found; start..end, strand, type, name):
     85..196     +  polyA_signal   bGH poly(A) signal: bovine growth hormone polyadenylation signal
    737..2526    -  rep_origin     oriP: Epstein-Barr virus oriP replication origin (Yates et al., 2000)
   2527..2745    -  CDS            gL (fragment): GL_EBVB9 - Experimental evidence at protein level: Swiss-Prot protein existence level 1. The heterodimer glycoprotein H-glycoprotein L is required for the fusion of viral and plasma membranes leading to virus entry into the host cell. Acts as a functional inhibitor of gH and maintains gH in an inhibited form. Upon binding to host integrins, gL dissociates from gH leading to activation of the viral fusion glycoproteins gB and gH. Fusion of EBV with B-lymphocytes requires the additional receptor- binding protein gp42, which forms a complex with gH/gL. The heterodimer gH/gL targets also host EPHA
   2828..4755    -  CDS            EBNA1 (fragment): Epstein-Barr nuclear antigen 1, also known as EBNA-1 crucial for latent viral infection, and for episomal amplification of vectors containing the oriP origin (Okita et al., 2013)
   4793..5137    -  CDS            BRRF2_EBVB9 (fragment): Protein inferred from homology: Swiss-Prot protein existence level 3. From Epstein-Barr virus (strain B95-8) (HHV-4) (Human herpesvirus 4).
   5140..5163    -  promoter       tet promoter (fragment): E. coli promoter for tetracycline efflux protein gene
   5276..5380    +  promoter       AmpR promoter: bla
   5381..6241    +  CDS            AmpR: β-lactamase; bla; confers resistance to ampicillin, carbenicillin, and related antibiotics
   6412..7000    +  rep_origin     ori: high-copy-number ColE1/pMB1/pBR322/pUC origin of replication
   7046..7169    -  CDS            TcR (fragment): tetracycline efflux protein; tet; confers resistance to tetracycline
   7207..7504    +  promoter       SV40 promoter: SV40 enhancer and early promoter
   7526..7908    +  CDS            BSD (fragment): blasticidin S deaminase; Aspergillus terreus BSD; confers resistance to blasticidin
   7952..8086    +  polyA_signal   SV40 poly(A) signal: SV40 polyadenylation signal
   8208..8260    -  misc_feature   bom (fragment): basis of mobility region from pBR322
   8391..8484    +  ncRNA          Retro dr1: Accession: RF00214 - Retrovirus direct repeat 1 (dr1)
   8520..8781    +  promoter       RSV promoter: Rous sarcoma virus enhancer/promoter
   8807..8867    +  promoter       SV40 promoter (fragment): SV40 early promoter
   8898..9470    +  intron         β-globin intron: intron from rabbit β-globin gene
   9525..9543    +  promoter       T7 promoter: promoter for bacteriophage T7 RNA polymerase
   9554..10174   +  CDS            tetR: TETR2_ECOLX - Experimental evidence at protein level: Swiss-Prot protein existence level 1. TetR is the repressor of the tetracycline resistance element; its N-terminal region forms a helix-turn-helix structure and binds DNA. Binding of tetracycline to TetR reduces the repressor affinity for the tetracycline resistance gene (tetA) promoter operator sites. From Escherichia coli.
  10216..10337   +  polyA_signal   SV40 poly(A) signal: SV40 polyadenylation signal
  10392..10771   +  enhancer       CMV enhancer: human cytomegalovirus immediate early enhancer
  10772..10975   +  promoter       CMV promoter: human cytomegalovirus (CMV) immediate early promoter
  10977..10996   +  promoter       PLtetO-1 promoter (fragment): modified phage lambda PL promoter with tet operator sites (Lutz and Bujard, 1997)
  10998..11017   +  promoter       PLtetO-1 promoter (fragment): modified phage lambda PL promoter with tet operator sites (Lutz and Bujard, 1997)
  11025..11058   +  promoter       TRE3GV promoter (fragment): 3rd-generation Tet-responsive promoter that can be activated by binding of Tet-On® 3G, optimized for retroviral and lentiviral vectors
  11174..11191   +  CDS            9xHis (fragment): 9xHis affinity tag
  11192..11734   +  CDS            MGMT (fragment): MGMT_HUMAN - Experimental evidence at protein level: Swiss-Prot protein existence level 1. Involved in the cellular defense against the biological effects of O6-methylguanine (O6-MeG) and O4-methylthymine (O4-MeT) in DNA. Repairs the methylated nucleobase in DNA by stoichiometrically transferring the methyl group to a cysteine residue in the enzyme. This is a suicide reaction: the enzyme is irreversibly inactivated. From Homo sapiens (Human).
  11777..11801   +  protein_bind   attB1: mutant version of attB; recombination site for the Gateway® BP reaction BP Clonase™
  11804..13702   +  CDS            HAUS5: HAUS5_HUMAN - Also known as KIAA0841. Experimental evidence at protein level: Swiss-Prot protein existence level 1. Contributes to mitotic spindle assembly, maintenance of centrosome integrity and completion of cytokinesis as part of the HAUS augmin-like complex. From Homo sapiens (Human).
  13710..14      -  protein_bind   attB2 (across the origin): mutant version of attB; recombination site for the Gateway® BP reaction BP Clonase™
>Addgene plasmid #136859 | pEBTetBl-CLIP-KIAA0841 | depositor full sequence | sequence record 264146 | Full Sequence
TTGTACAAAGTGGTGATGGCAGCTAGCGGCGCGCCCGGCCGCTCGAGTCTAGAGGGCCCGTTTAAACCCG
CTGATCAGCCTCGACTGTGCCTTCTAGTTGCCAGCCATCTGTTGTTTGCCCCTCCCCCGTGCCTTCCTTG
ACCCTGGAAGGTGCCACTCCCACTGTCCTTTCCTAATAAAATGAGGAAATTGCATCGCATTGTCTGAGTA
GGTGTCATTCTATTCTGGGGGGTGGGGTGGGGCAGGACAGCAAGGGGGAGGATTGGGAAGACAATAGCAG
GCTAGAGGATCGATCCCCGCCCCGGACGAACTAAACCTGACTACGACATCTCTGCCCCTTCTTCGCGGGG
CAGTGCATGTAATCCCTTCAGTTGGTTGGTACAACTTGCCAACTGGGCCCTGTTCCACATGTGACACGGG
GGGGGACCAAACACAAAGGGGTTCTCTGACTGTAGTTGACATCCTTATAAATGGATGTGCACATTTGCCA
ACACTGAGTGGCTTTCATCCTGGAGCAGACTTTGCAGTCTGTGGACTGCAACACAACATTGCCTTTATGT
GTAACTCTTGGCTGAAGCTCTTACACCAATGCTGGGGGACATGTACCTCCCAGGGGCCCAGGAAGACTAC
GGGAGGCTACACCAACGTCAATCAGAGGGGCCTGTGTAGCTACCGATAAGCGGACCCTCAAGAGGGCATT
AGCAATAGTGTTTATAAGGCCCCCTTGTTAACCCTAAACGGGTAGCATATGCTTCCCGGGTAGTAGTATA
TACTATCCAGACTAACCCTAATTCAATAGCATATGTTACCCAACGGGAAGCATATGCTATCGAATTAGGG
TTAGTAAAAGGGTCCTAAGGAACAGCGATATCTCCCACCCCATGAGCTGTCACGGTTTTATTTACATGGG
GTCAGGATTCCACGAGGGTAGTGAACCATTTTAGTCACAAGGGCAGTGGCTGAAGATCAAGGAGCGGGCA
GTGAACTCTCCTGAATCTTCGCCTGCTTCTTCATTCTCCTTCGTTTAGCTAATAGAATAACTGCTGAGTT
GTGAACAGTAAGGTGTATGTGAGGTGCTCGAAAACAAGGTTTCAGGTGACGCCCCCAGAATAAAATTTGG
ACGGGGGGTTCAGTGGTGGCATTGTGCTATGACACCAATATAACCCTCACAAACCCCTTGGGCAATAAAT
ACTAGTGTAGGAATGAAACATTCTGAATATCTTTAACAATAGAAATCCATGGGGTGGGGACAAGCCGTAA
AGACTGGATGTCCATCTCACACGAATTTATGGCTATGGGCAACACATAATCCTAGTGCAATATGATACTG
GGGTTATTAAGATGTGTCCCAGGCAGGGACCAAGACAGGTGAACCATGTTGTTACACTCTATTTGTAACA
AGGGGAAAGAGAGTGGACGCCGACAGCAGCGGACTCCACTGGTTGTCTCTAACACCCCCGAAAATTAAAC
GGGGCTCCACGCCAATGGGGCCCATAAACAAAGACAAGTGGCCACTCTTTTTTTTGAAATTGTGGAGTGG
GGGCACGCGTCAGCCCCCACACGCCGCCCTGCGGTTTTGGACTGTAAAATAAGGGTGTAATAACTTGGCT
GATTGTAACCCCGCTAACCACTGCGGTCAAACCACTTGCCCACAAAACCACTAATGGCACCCCGGGGAAT
ACCTGCATAAGTAGGTGGGCGGGCCAAGATAGGGGCGCGATTGCTGCGATCTGGAGGACAAATTACACAC
ACTTGCGCCTGAGCGCCAAGCACAGGGTTGTTGGTCCTCATATTCACGAGGTCGCTGAGAGCACGGTGGG
CTAATGTTGCCATGGGTAGCATATACTACCCAAATATCTGGATAGCATATGCTATCCTAATCTATATCTG
GGTAGCATAGGCTATCCTAATCTATATCTGGGTAGCATATGCTATCCTAATCTATATCTGGGTAGTATAT
GCTATCCTAATTTATATCTGGGTAGCATAGGCTATCCTAATCTATATCTGGGTAGCATATGCTATCCTAA
TCTATATCTGGGTAGTATATGCTATCCTAATCTGTATCCGGGTAGCATATGCTATCCTAATAGAGATTAG
GGTAGTATATGCTATCCTAATTTATATCTGGGTAGCATATACTACCCAAATATCTGGATAGCATATGCTA
TCCTAATCTATATCTGGGTAGCATATGCTATCCTAATCTATATCTGGGTAGCATAGGCTATCCTAATCTA
TATCTGGGTAGCATATGCTATCCTAATCTATATCTGGGTAGTATATGCTATCCTAATTTATATCTGGGTA
GCATAGGCTATCCTAATCTATATCTGGGTAGCATATGCTATCCTAATCTATATCTGGGTAGTATATGCTA
TCCTAATCTGTATCCGGGTAGCATATGCTATCCTCATGCATATACAGTCAGCATATGATACCCAGTAGTA
GAGTGGGAGTGCTATCCTTTGCATATGCCGCCACCTCCCAAGGGGGCGTGAATTTTCGCTGCTTGTCCTT
TTCCTGCTGGTTGCTCCCATTCTTAGGTGAATTTAAGGAGGCCAGGCTAAAGCCGTCGCATGTCTGATTG
CTCACCAGGTAAATGTCGCTAATGTTTTCCAACGCGAGAAGGTGTTGAGCGCGGAGCTGAGTGACGTGAC
AACATGGGTATGCCCAATTGCCCCATGTTGGGAGGACGAAAATGGTGACAAGACAGATGGCCAGAAATAC
ACCAACAGCACGCATGATGTCTACTGGGGATTTATTCTTTAGTGCGGGGGAATACACGGCTTTTAATACG
ATTGAGGGCGTCTCCTAACAAGTTACATCACTCCTGCCCTTCCTCACCCTCATCTCCATCACCTCCTTCA
TCTCCGTCATCTCCGTCATCACCCTCCGCGGCAGCCCCTTCCACCATAGGTGGAAACCAGGGAGGCAAAT
CTACTCCATCGTCAAAGCTGCACACAGTCACCCTGATATTGCAGGTAGGAGCGGGCTTTGTCATAACAAG
GTCCTTAATCGCATCCTTCAAAACCTCAGCAAATATATGAGTTTGTAAAAAGACCATGAAATAACAGACA
ATGGACTCCCTTAGCGGGCCAGGTTGTGGGCCGGGTCCAGGGGCCATTCCAAAGGGGAGACGACTCAATG
GTGTAAGACGACATTGTGGAATAGCAAGGGCAGTTCCTCGCCTTAGGTTGTAAAGGGAGGTCTTACTACC
TCCATATACGAACACACCGGCGACCCAAGTTCCTTCGTCGGTAGTCCTTTCTACGTGACTCCTAGCCAGG
AGAGCTCTTAAACCTTCTGCAATGTTCTCAAATTTCGGGTTGGAACCTCCTTGACCACGATGCTTTTCCA
AACCACCCTCCTTTTTTGCGCCCTGCCTCCATCACCCTGACCCCGGGGTCCAGTGCTTGGGCCTTCTCCT
GGGTCATCTGCGGGGCCCTGCTCTATCGCTCCCGGGGGCACGTCAGGCTCACCATCTGGGCCACCTTCTT
GGTGGTATTCAAAATAATCGGCTTCCCCTACAGGGTGGAAAAATGGCCTTCTACCTGGAGGGGGCCTGCG
CGGTGGAGACCCGGATGATGATGACTGACTACTGGGACTCCTGGGCCTCTTTTCTCCACGTCCACGACCT
CTCCCCCTGGCTCTTTCACGACTTCCCCCCCTGGCTCTTTCACGTCCTCTACCCCGGCGGCCTCCACTAC
CTCCTCGACCCCGGCCTCCACTACCTCCTCGACCCCGGCCTCCACTGCCTCCTCGACCCCGGCCTCCACC
TCCTGCTCCTGCCCCTCCTGCTCCTGCCCCTCCTCCTGCTCCTGCCCCTCCTGCCCCTCCTGCTCCTGCC
CCTCCTGCCCCTCCTGCTCCTGCCCCTCCTGCCCCTCCTGCTCCTGCCCCTCCTGCCCCTCCTCCTGCTC
CTGCCCCTCCTGCCCCTCCTCCTGCTCCTGCCCCTCCTGCCCCTCCTGCTCCTGCCCCTCCTGCCCCTCC
TGCTCCTGCCCCTCCTGCCCCTCCTGCTCCTGCCCCTCCTGCTCCTGCCCCTCCTGCTCCTGCCCCTCCT
GCTCCTGCCCCTCCTGCCCCTCCTGCCCCTCCTCCTGCTCCTGCCCCTCCTGCTCCTGCCCCTCCTGCCC
CTCCTGCCCCTCCTGCTCCTGCCCCTCCTCCTGCTCCTGCCCCTCCTGCCCCTCCTGCCCCTCCTCCTGC
TCCTGCCCCTCCTGCCCCTCCTCCTGCTCCTGCCCCTCCTCCTGCTCCTGCCCCTCCTGCCCCTCCTGCC
CCTCCTCCTGCTCCTGCCCCTCCTGCCCCTCCTCCTGCTCCTGCCCCTCCTCCTGCTCCTGCCCCTCCTG
CCCCTCCTGCCCCTCCTCCTGCTCCTGCCCCTCCTCCTGCTCCTGCCCCTCCTGCCCCTCCTGCCCCTCC
TGCCCCTCCTCCTGCTCCTGCCCCTCCTCCTGCTCCTGCCCCTCCTGCTCCTGCCCCTCCCGCTCCTGCT
CCTGCTCCTGTTCCACCGTGGGTCCCTTTGCAGCCAATGCAACTTGGACGTTTTTGGGGTCTCCGGACAC
CATCTCTATGTCTTGGCCCTGATCCTGAGCCGCCCGGGGCTCCTGGTCTTCCGCCTCCTCGTCCTCGTCC
TCTTCCCCGTCCTCGTCCATGGTTATCACCCCCTCTTCTTTGAGGTCCACTGCCGCCGGAGCCTTCTGGT
CCAGATGTGTCTCCCTTCTCTCCTAGGCCATTTCCAGGTCCTGTACCTGGCCCCTCGTCAGACATGATTC
ACACTAAAAGAGATCAATAGACATCTTTATTAGACGACGCTCAGTGAATACAGGGAGTGCAGACTCCTGC
CCCCTCCAACAGCCCCCCCACCCTCATCCCCTTCATGGTCGCTGTCAGACAGATCCAGGTCTGAAAATTC
CCCATCCTCCGAACCATCCTCGTCCTCATCACCAATTACTCGCAGCCCGGAAAACTCCCGCTGAACATCC
TCAAGATTTGCGTCCTGAGCCTCAAGCCAGGCCTCAAATTCCTCGTCCCCCTTTTTGCTGGACGGTAGGG
ATGGGGATTCTCGGGACCCCTCCTCTTCCTCTTCAAGGTCACCAGACAGAGATGCTACTGGGGCAACGGA
AGAAAAGCTGGGTGCGGCCTGTGAGGATCAGCTTATCGATGATAAGCTGTCAAACATGAGAATTCTTGAA
GACGAAAGGGCCTCGTGATACGCCTATTTTTATAGGTTAATGTCATGATAATAATGGTTTCTTAGACGTC
AGGTGGCACTTTTCGGGGAAATGTGCGCGGAACCCCTATTTGTTTATTTTTCTAAATACATTCAAATATG
TATCCGCTCATGAGACAATAACCCTGATAAATGCTTCAATAATATTGAAAAAGGAAGAGTATGAGTATTC
AACATTTCCGTGTCGCCCTTATTCCCTTTTTTGCGGCATTTTGCCTTCCTGTTTTTGCTCACCCAGAAAC
GCTGGTGAAAGTAAAAGATGCTGAAGATCAGTTGGGTGCACGAGTGGGTTACATCGAACTGGATCTCAAC
AGCGGTAAGATCCTTGAGAGTTTTCGCCCCGAAGAACGTTTTCCAATGATGAGCACTTTTAAAGTTCTGC
TATGTGGCGCGGTATTATCCCGTGTTGACGCCGGGCAAGAGCAACTCGGTCGCCGCATACACTATTCTCA
GAATGACTTGGTTGAGTACTCACCAGTCACAGAAAAGCATCTTACGGATGGCATGACAGTAAGAGAATTA
TGCAGTGCTGCCATAACCATGAGTGATAACACTGCGGCCAACTTACTTCTGACAACGATCGGAGGACCGA
AGGAGCTAACCGCTTTTTTGCACAACATGGGGGATCATGTAACTCGCCTTGATCGTTGGGAACCGGAGCT
GAATGAAGCCATACCAAACGACGAGCGTGACACCACGATGCCTGCAGCAATGGCAACAACGTTGCGCAAA
CTATTAACTGGCGAACTACTTACTCTAGCTTCCCGGCAACAATTAATAGACTGGATGGAGGCGGATAAAG
TTGCAGGACCACTTCTGCGCTCGGCCCTTCCGGCTGGCTGGTTTATTGCTGATAAATCTGGAGCCGGTGA
GCGTGGGTCTCGCGGTATCATTGCAGCACTGGGGCCAGATGGTAAGCCCTCCCGTATCGTAGTTATCTAC
ACGACGGGGAGTCAGGCAACTATGGATGAACGAAATAGACAGATCGCTGAGATAGGTGCCTCACTGATTA
AGCATTGGTAACTGTCAGACCAAGTTTACTCATATATACTTTAGATTGATTTAAAACTTCATTTTTAATT
TAAAAGGATCTAGGTGAAGATCCTTTTTGATAATCTCATGACCAAAATCCCTTAACGTGAGTTTTCGTTC
CACTGAGCGTCAGACCCCGTAGAAAAGATCAAAGGATCTTCTTGAGATCCTTTTTTTCTGCGCGTAATCT
GCTGCTTGCAAACAAAAAAACCACCGCTACCAGCGGTGGTTTGTTTGCCGGATCAAGAGCTACCAACTCT
TTTTCCGAAGGTAACTGGCTTCAGCAGAGCGCAGATACCAAATACTGTCCTTCTAGTGTAGCCGTAGTTA
GGCCACCACTTCAAGAACTCTGTAGCACCGCCTACATACCTCGCTCTGCTAATCCTGTTACCAGTGGCTG
CTGCCAGTGGCGATAAGTCGTGTCTTACCGGGTTGGACTCAAGACGATAGTTACCGGATAAGGCGCAGCG
GTCGGGCTGAACGGGGGGTTCGTGCACACAGCCCAGCTTGGAGCGAACGACCTACACCGAACTGAGATAC
CTACAGCGTGAGCTATGAGAAAGCGCCACGCTTCCCGAAGGGAGAAAGGCGGACAGGTATCCGGTAAGCG
GCAGGGTCGGAACAGGAGAGCGCACGAGGGAGCTTCCAGGGGGAAACGCCTGGTATCTTTATAGTCCTGT
CGGGTTTCGCCACCTCTGACTTGAGCGTCGATTTTTGTGATGCTCGTCAGGGGGGCGGAGCCTATGGAAA
AACGCCAGCAACGCGGCCTTTTTACGGTTCCTGGCCTTTTGCTGGCCTTGAAGCTGTCCCTGATGGTCGT
CATCTACCTGCCTGGACAGCATGGCCTGCAACGCGGGCATCCCGATGCCGCCGGAAGCGAGAAGAATCAT
AATGGGGAAGGCCATCCAGCCTCGCGTCGAACTAGATGATCCGGCTGTGGAATGTGTGTCAGTTAGGGTG
TGGAAAGTCCCCAGGCTCCCCAGCAGGCAGAAGTATGCAAAGCATGCATCTCAATTAGTCAGCAACCAGG
TGTGGAAAGTCCCCAGGCTCCCCAGCAGGCAGAAGTATGCAAAGCATGCATCTCAATTAGTCAGCAACCA
TAGTCCCGCCCCTAACTCCGCCCATCCCGCCCCTAACTCCGCCCAGTTCCGCCCATTCTCCGCCCCATGG
CTGACTAATTTTTTTTATTTATGCAGAGGCCGAGGCCGCCTCGGCCTCTGAGCTATTCCAGAAGTAGTGA
GGAGGCTTTTTTGGAGGGTGACCGCCACGACCGGTATGGCCAAGCCTTTGTCTCAAGAAGAATCCACCCT
CATTGAAAGAGCAACGGCTACAATCAACAGCATCCCCATCTCTGAAGACTACAGCGTCGCCAGCGCAGCT
CTCTCTAGCGACGGCCGCATCTTCACTGGTGTCAATGTATATCATTTTACTGGGGGACCTTGTGCAGAAC
TCGTGGTGCTGGGCACTGCTGCTGCTGCGGCAGCTGGCAACCTGACTTGTATCGTCGCGATCGGAAATGA
GAACAGGGGCATCTTGAGCCCCTGCGGACGGTGCCGACAGGTGCTTCTCGATCTGCATCCTGGGATCAAA
GCCATAGTGAAGGACAGTGATGGACAGCCGACGGCAGTTGGGATTCGTGAATTGCTGCCCTCTGGTTACG
GTCCGACGCGGCCCGACGGGTCCGAGGGGGGTCGACCTCGAAACTTGTTTATTGCAGCTTATAATGGTTA
CAAATAAAGCAATAGCATCACAAATTTCACAAATAAAGCATTTTTTTCACTGCATTCTAGTTGTGGTTTG
TCCAAACTCATCAATGTATCTTATCATGTCTGGATCTGATCCGAACCCCTTCCTCGACCAATTCTCATGT
TTGACAGCTTATCATCGCAGATCCGGGCAACGTTGTTGCCATTGCTCGACCAATTCTCATGTTTGACAGC
TTATCATCGCAGATCCGTATGGTGCACTCTCAGTACAATCTGCTCTGATGCCGCATAGTTAAGCCAGTAT
CTGCTCCCTGCTTGTGTGTTGGAGGTCGCTGAGTAGTGCGCGAGCAAAATTTAAGCTACAACAAGGCAAG
GCTTGACCGACAATTGCATGAAGAATCTGCTTAGGGTTAGGCGTTTTGCGCTGCTTCGCGATGTACGGGC
CAGATATACGCGTATCTGAGGGGACTAGGGTGTGTTTAGGCGAAAAGCGGGGCTTCGGTTGTACGCGGTT
AGGAGTCCCCTCAGGATATAGTAGTTTCGCTTTTGCATAGGGAGGGGGAAATGTAGTCTTATGCAATACT
CTTGTAGTCTTGCAACATGGTAACGATGAGTTAGCAACATGCCTTACAAGGAGAGAAAAAGCACCGTGCA
TGCCGATTGGTGGAAGTAAGGTGGTACGATCGTGCCTTATTAGGAAGGCAACAGACGGGTCTGACATGGA
TTGGACGAACCACTGAATTCCGCATTGCAGAGATATTGTATTTAAGTGCCTAGCTCGATACAATAAACGC
CATTTGACCATTCACCACATTGGTGTGCACCTCCAAGCTGGCCGGGGATCCTCTAGGGCCTCTGAGCTAT
TCCAGAAGTAGTGAAGAGGCTTTTTTGGAGGCCTAGGCTTTTGCAAAAAGCTCCGGATCGATCCTGAGAA
CTTCAGGGTGAGTTTGGGGACCCTTGATTGTTCTTTCTTTTTCGCTATTGTAAAATTCATGTTATATGGA
GGGGGCAAAGTTTTCAGGGTGTTGTTTAGAATGGGAAGATGTCCCTTGTATCACCATGGACCCTCATGAT
AATTTTGTTTCTTTCACTTTCTACTCTGTTGACAACCATTGTCTCCTCTTATTTTCTTTTCATTTTCTGT
AACTTTTTCGTTAAACTTTAGCTTGCATTTGTAACGAATTTTTAAATTCACTTTTGTTTATTTGTCAGAT
TGTAAGTACTTTCTCTAATCACTTTTTTTTCAAGGCAATCAGGGTATATTATATTGTACTTCAGCACAGT
TTTAGAGAACAATTGTTATAATTAAATGATAAGGTAGAATATTTCTGCATATAAATTCTGGCTGGCGTGG
AAATATTCTTATTGGTAGAAACAACTACATCCTGGTCATCATCCTGCCTTTCTCTTTATGGTTACAATGA
TATACACTGTTTGAGATGAGGATAAAATACTCTGAGTCCAAACCGGGCCCCTCTGCTAACCATGTTCATG
CCTTCTTCTTTTTCCTACAGCTCCTGGGCAACGTGCTGGTTATTGTGCTGTCTCATCATTTTGGCAAAGA
ATTGTAATACGACTCACTATAGGGCGAATTGATATGTCTAGATTAGATAAAAGTAAAGTGATTAACAGCG
CATTAGAGCTGCTTAATGAGGTCGGAATCGAAGGTTTAACAACCCGTAAACTCGCCCAGAAGCTAGGTGT
AGAGCAGCCTACATTGTATTGGCATGTAAAAAATAAGCGGGCTTTGCTCGACGCCTTAGCCATTGAGATG
TTAGATAGGCACCATACTCACTTTTGCCCTTTAGAAGGGGAAAGCTGGCAAGATTTTTTACGTAATAACG
CTAAAAGTTTTAGATGTGCTTTACTAAGTCATCGCGATGGAGCAAAAGTACATTTAGGTACACGGCCTAC
AGAAAAACAGTATGAAACTCTCGAAAATCAATTAGCCTTTTTATGCCAACAAGGTTTTTCACTAGAGAAT
GCATTATATGCACTCAGCGCTGTGGGGCATTTTACTTTAGGTTGCGTATTGGAAGATCAAGAGCATCAAG
TCGCTAAAGAAGAAAGGGAAACACCTACTACTGATAGTATGCCGCCATTATTACGACAAGCTATCGAATT
ATTTGATCACCAAGGTGCAGAGCCAGCCTTCTTATTCGGCCTTGAATTGATCATATGCGGATTAGAAAAA
CAACTTAAATGTGAAAGTGGGTCCGCGTACAGCGGATCCCGGGAATTCAGATCTTATTAAAGCAGAACTT
GTTTATTGCAGCTTATAATGGTTACAAATAAAGCAATAGCATCACAAATTTCACAAATAAAGCATTTTTT
TCACTGCATTCTAGTTGTGGTTTGTCCAAACTCATCAATGTATCTTATCATGTCTGGTCGAATCCATGGC
GCAGAACTGGTAGGTATGGAAGATCCGCGTTGACATTGATTATTGACTAGTTATTAATAGTAATCAATTA
CGGGGTCATTAGTTCATAGCCCATATATGGAGTTCCGCGTTACATAACTTACGGTAAATGGCCCGCCTGG
CTGACCGCCCAACGACCCCCGCCCATTGACGTCAATAATGACGTATGTTCCCATAGTAACGCCAATAGGG
ACTTTCCATTGACGTCAATGGGTGGAGTATTTACGGTAAACTGCCCACTTGGCAGTACATCAAGTGTATC
ATATGCCAAGTACGCCCCCTATTGACGTCAATGACGGTAAATGGCCCGCCTGGCATTATGCCCAGTACAT
GACCTTATGGGACTTTCCTACTTGGCAGTACATCTACGTATTAGTCATCGCTATTACCATGGTGATGCGG
TTTTGGCAGTACATCAATGGGCGTGGATAGCGGTTTGACTCACGGGGATTTCCAAGTCTCCACCCCATTG
ACGTCAATGGGAGTTTGTTTTGGCACCAAAATCAACGGGACTTTCCAAAATGTCGTAACAACTCCGCCCC
ATTGACGCAAATGGGCGGTAGGCGTGTACGGTGGGAGGTCTATATAAGCAGAGCTCTCCCTATCAGTGAT
AGAGATCTCCCTATCAGTGATAGAGATCGTCGACGAGCTCGTTTAGTGAACCGTCAGATCGCCTGGAGAC
GCCATCCACGCTGTTTTGACCTCCATAGAAGACACCGGGACCGATCCAGCCTCCGGACTCTAGCGTTTAA
ACTTAAGCTTACCACCATGGATTATAAAGACGATGATGACAAGCACCACCACCACCACCACGACAAGGAT
TGTGAAATGAAACGCACCACACTGGACAGCCCTTTGGGGAAGCTGGAGCTGTCTGGTTGTGAGCAGGGTC
TGCACGAAATAATTTTTCTGGGCAAGGGGACGTCTGCAGCTGATGCCGTGGAGGTCCCAGCCCCCGCTGC
GGTTCTCGGAGGTCCGGAGCCCCTGATACAGGCTACAGCCTGGCTGAATGCCTATTTCCACCAGCCCGAG
GCTATCGAAGAGTTCCCCGTGCCGGCTCTTCACCATCCCGTTTTCCAGCAAGAGTCGTTCACCAGACAGG
TGTTATGGAAGCTGCTGAAGGTTGTGAAATTCGGAGAAGTGATTTCTGAGTCACACTTAGCAGCCCTGGT
AGGCAACCCCGCAGCCACGGCAGCAGTGAATACGGCACTGGATGGCAATCCTGTCCCTATCCTGATCCCG
TGCCACAGAGTGGTCCAGGGGGATTCGGATGTGGGGCCGTACCTTGGTGGACTGGCCGTGAAGGAATGGC
TTCTGGCCCATGAAGGCCACCGGTTGGGGAAGCCAGGCTTGGGATTCGAACTGGAGGTGCTGTTCCAGGG
CCCCGGTACCGCCATCACAAGTTTGTACAAAAAAGCAGGCTTAATGGAGCTAGCGCAGGAAGCGCGGGAA
CTGGGTTGCTGGGCGGTCGAAGAGATGGGGGTGCCCGTGGCGGCCCGGGCCCCGGAATCGACGCTGCGCA
GGCTGTGTCTGGGCCAGGGGGCTGACATCTGGGCCTACATCTTGCAGCATGTGCACAGTCAGAGGACTGT
CAAGAAGATCCGGGGAAACCTACTCTGGTATGGCCACCAGGACAGTCCACAGGTCCGTCGGAAGTTAGAG
CTGGAAGCTGCTGTGACCCGCCTGCGGGCAGAAATCCAGGAACTCGACCAGAGCCTGGAGCTGATGGAGC
GAGACACTGAGGCTCAGGACACGGCCATGGAGCAGGCACGTCAGCACACTCAAGACACCCAGCGTCGAGC
TCTCCTCCTCCGGGCCCAAGCTGGGGCCATGCGAAGACAGCAGCATACGCTCCGAGATCCCATGCAGCGG
CTGCAGAATCAACTGAGGCGCCTGCAGGACATGGAGAGGAAAGCCAAAGTAGATGTGACCTTTGGATCCC
TCACGTCGGCAGCTCTGGGCCTGGAGCCCGTGGTCCTGCGTGATGTCCGAACAGCCTGCACCCTCCGGGC
CCAGTTCCTGCAGAACCTCCTGCTTCCCCAGGCCAAGAGGGGCAGCCTCCCAACCCCTCATGATGACCAC
TTTGGCACTTCGTACCAGCAGTGGCTGAGCTCAGTGGAGACGCTGCTGACAAACCACCCCCCAGGCCACG
TCCTGGCTGCCTTGGAGCACCTGGCTGCAGAGCGGGAGGCAGAGATTCGGTCCCTGTGCAGTGGGGATGG
GCTTGGCGACACAGAGATATCCAGACCCCAGGCCCCGGACCAGTCAGACTCCAGCCAGACCCTGCCGTCC
ATGGTTCATCTCATCCAGGAGGGCTGGCGGACTGTGGGTGTGCTGGTCTCCCAGCGGAGCACCCTCCTGA
AGGAGCGGCAAGTCTTGACCCAGCGCCTCCAGGGCCTGGTGGAGGAGGTGGAGAGACGCGTCCTGGGATC
CAGTGAGAGGCAGGTGCTGATACTGGGGCTTCGGCGCTGTTGCCTGTGGACGGAGCTCAAGGCCCTGCAC
GATCAGAGCCAGGAGCTGCAGGATGCAGCTGGGCATCGGCAGCTCCTGCTGAGGGAGCTACAGGCCAAAC
AGCAGCGGATCCTGCACTGGCGCCAGCTGGTGGAGGAGACCCAGGAACAGGTCCGCCTGCTCATCAAGGG
AAACTCGGCCAGCAAGACCCGCCTGTGCCGGAGCCCGGGGGAGGTGCTAGCTCTGGTCCAGCGAAAGGTG
GTCCCTACATTTGAGGCAGTGGCACCACAGAGCCGGGAGCTGCTGCGCTGTCTGGAGGAGGAAGTCCGGC
ATTTGCCCCACATTCTGTTGGGCACGCTGCTGCGGCACAGGCCGGGAGAGTTGAAGCCCCTGCCCACGGT
CCTCCCATCCATCCACCAGCTGCACCCCGCGTCCCCAAGGGGCTCCAGCTTCATAGCGCTGAGCCACAAG
CTGGGGCTGCCTCCAGGGAAGGCCTCGGAGCTGCTCCTGCCGGCGGCTGCCTCTCTTCGCCAGGACCTTC
TGCTCCTGCAGGACCAGCGGAGCCTCTGGTGCTGGGATCTACTCCACATGAAGACCAGCCTGCCGCCAGG
CCTTCCCACCCAGGAGCTGCTGCAGATCCAGGCATCCCAGGAAAAACAGCAGAAAGAGAACCTGGGGCAG
GCTCTGAAGAGGCTGGAGAAGCTACTGAAACAGGCACTGGAGCGAATCCCTGAGCTGCAGGGGATCGTGG
GGGACTGGTGGGAGCAGCCAGGCCAGGCCGCCCTCTCTGAGGAGCTCTGCCAGGGCCTGTCCCTGCCCCA
GTGGCGGCTGCGCTGGGTTCAGGCCCAGGGGGCCCTGCAGAAGCTGTGCAGCTAATGATACCCAGCTTTC
