Features (pLannotate 1.2.2; 31 found; start..end, strand, type, name):
     85..196     +  polyA_signal   bGH poly(A) signal: bovine growth hormone polyadenylation signal
    737..2294    -  rep_origin     oriP (fragment): Epstein-Barr virus oriP replication origin (Yates et al., 2000)
   2407..2625    -  CDS            gL (fragment): GL_EBVB9 - Experimental evidence at protein level: Swiss-Prot protein existence level 1. The heterodimer glycoprotein H-glycoprotein L is required for the fusion of viral and plasma membranes leading to virus entry into the host cell. Acts as a functional inhibitor of gH and maintains gH in an inhibited form. Upon binding to host integrins, gL dissociates from gH leading to activation of the viral fusion glycoproteins gB and gH. Fusion of EBV with B-lymphocytes requires the additional receptor- binding protein gp42, which forms a complex with gH/gL. The heterodimer gH/gL targets also host EPHA
   2708..4633    -  CDS            EBNA1: Epstein-Barr nuclear antigen 1, also known as EBNA-1 crucial for latent viral infection, and for episomal amplification of vectors containing the oriP origin (Okita et al., 2013)
   4671..5015    -  CDS            BRRF2_EBVB9 (fragment): Protein inferred from homology: Swiss-Prot protein existence level 3. From Epstein-Barr virus (strain B95-8) (HHV-4) (Human herpesvirus 4).
   5018..5041    -  promoter       tet promoter (fragment): E. coli promoter for tetracycline efflux protein gene
   5154..5258    +  promoter       AmpR promoter: bla
   5259..6119    +  CDS            AmpR: β-lactamase; bla; confers resistance to ampicillin, carbenicillin, and related antibiotics
   6290..6878    +  rep_origin     ori: high-copy-number ColE1/pMB1/pBR322/pUC origin of replication
   6924..7047    -  CDS            TcR (fragment): tetracycline efflux protein; tet; confers resistance to tetracycline
   7085..7382    +  promoter       SV40 promoter: SV40 enhancer and early promoter
   7404..7802    +  CDS            BSD: blasticidin S deaminase; Aspergillus terreus BSD; confers resistance to blasticidin
   7846..7980    +  polyA_signal   SV40 poly(A) signal: SV40 polyadenylation signal
   8102..8154    -  misc_feature   bom (fragment): basis of mobility region from pBR322
   8285..8378    +  ncRNA          Retro dr1: Accession: RF00214 - Retrovirus direct repeat 1 (dr1)
   8414..8675    +  promoter       RSV promoter: Rous sarcoma virus enhancer/promoter
   8701..8761    +  promoter       SV40 promoter (fragment): SV40 early promoter
   8792..9364    +  intron         β-globin intron: intron from rabbit β-globin gene
   9419..9437    +  promoter       T7 promoter: promoter for bacteriophage T7 RNA polymerase
   9448..10068   +  CDS            tetR: TETR2_ECOLX - Experimental evidence at protein level: Swiss-Prot protein existence level 1. TetR is the repressor of the tetracycline resistance element; its N-terminal region forms a helix-turn-helix structure and binds DNA. Binding of tetracycline to TetR reduces the repressor affinity for the tetracycline resistance gene (tetA) promoter operator sites. From Escherichia coli.
  10110..10231   +  polyA_signal   SV40 poly(A) signal: SV40 polyadenylation signal
  10286..10665   +  enhancer       CMV enhancer: human cytomegalovirus immediate early enhancer
  10666..10869   +  promoter       CMV promoter: human cytomegalovirus (CMV) immediate early promoter
  10871..10890   +  promoter       PLtetO-1 promoter (fragment): modified phage lambda PL promoter with tet operator sites (Lutz and Bujard, 1997)
  10892..10911   +  promoter       PLtetO-1 promoter (fragment): modified phage lambda PL promoter with tet operator sites (Lutz and Bujard, 1997)
  10919..10952   +  promoter       TRE3GV promoter (fragment): 3rd-generation Tet-responsive promoter that can be activated by binding of Tet-On® 3G, optimized for retroviral and lentiviral vectors
  11068..11085   +  CDS            9xHis (fragment): 9xHis affinity tag
  11086..11628   +  CDS            MGMT (fragment): MGMT_HUMAN - Experimental evidence at protein level: Swiss-Prot protein existence level 1. Involved in the cellular defense against the biological effects of O6-methylguanine (O6-MeG) and O4-methylthymine (O4-MeT) in DNA. Repairs the methylated nucleobase in DNA by stoichiometrically transferring the methyl group to a cysteine residue in the enzyme. This is a suicide reaction: the enzyme is irreversibly inactivated. From Homo sapiens (Human).
  11671..11695   +  protein_bind   attB1: mutant version of attB; recombination site for the Gateway® BP reaction BP Clonase™
  11698..13596   +  CDS            HAUS5: HAUS5_HUMAN - Also known as KIAA0841. Experimental evidence at protein level: Swiss-Prot protein existence level 1. Contributes to mitotic spindle assembly, maintenance of centrosome integrity and completion of cytokinesis as part of the HAUS augmin-like complex. From Homo sapiens (Human).
  13604..14      -  protein_bind   attB2 (across the origin): mutant version of attB; recombination site for the Gateway® BP reaction BP Clonase™
>Addgene plasmid #136859 | pEBTetBl-CLIP-KIAA0841 | addgene full sequence | sequence record 276303 | Addgene NGS Result
TTGTACAAAGTGGTGATGGCAGCTAGCGGCGCGCCCGGCCGCTCGAGTCTAGAGGGCCCGTTTAAACCCG
CTGATCAGCCTCGACTGTGCCTTCTAGTTGCCAGCCATCTGTTGTTTGCCCCTCCCCCGTGCCTTCCTTG
ACCCTGGAAGGTGCCACTCCCACTGTCCTTTCCTAATAAAATGAGGAAATTGCATCGCATTGTCTGAGTA
GGTGTCATTCTATTCTGGGGGGTGGGGTGGGGCAGGACAGCAAGGGGGAGGATTGGGAAGACAATAGCAG
GCTAGAGGATCGATCCCCGCCCCGGACGAACTAAACCTGACTACGACATCTCTGCCCCTTCTTCGCGGGG
CAGTGCATGTAATCCCTTCAGTTGGTTGGTACAACTTGCCAACTGGGCCCTGTTCCACATGTGACACGGG
GGGGGACCAAACACAAAGGGGTTCTCTGACTGTAGTTGACATCCTTATAAATGGATGTGCACATTTGCCA
ACACTGAGTGGCTTTCATCCTGGAGCAGACTTTGCAGTCTGTGGACTGCAACACAACATTGCCTTTATGT
GTAACTCTTGGCTGAAGCTCTTACACCAATGCTGGGGGACATGTACCTCCCAGGGGCCCAGGAAGACTAC
GGGAGGCTACACCAACGTCAATCAGAGGGGCCTGTGTAGCTACCGATAAGCGGACCCTCAAGAGGGCATT
AGCAATAGTGTTTATAAGGCCCCCTTGTTAACCCTAAACGGGTAGCATATGCTTCCCGGGTAGTAGTATA
TACTATCCAGACTAACCCTAATTCAATAGCATATGTTACCCAACGGGAAGCATATGCTATCGAATTAGGG
TTAGTAAAAGGGTCCTAAGGAACAGCGATATCTCCCACCCCATGAGCTGTCACGGTTTTATTTACATGGG
GTCAGGATTCCACGAGGGTAGTGAACCATTTTAGTCACAAGGGCAGTGGCTGAAGATCAAGGAGCGGGCA
GTGAACTCTCCTGAATCTTCGCCTGCTTCTTCATTCTCCTTCGTTTAGCTAATAGAATAACTGCTGAGTT
GTGAACAGTAAGGTGTATGTGAGGTGCTCGAAAACAAGGTTTCAGGTGACGCCCCCAGAATAAAATTTGG
ACGGGGGGTTCAGTGGTGGCATTGTGCTATGACACCAATATAACCCTCACAAACCCCTTGGGCAATAAAT
ACTAGTGTAGGAATGAAACATTCTGAATATCTTTAACAATAGAAATCCATGGGGTGGGGACAAGCCGTAA
AGACTGGATGTCCATCTCACACGAATTTATGGCTATGGGCAACACATAATCCTAGTGCAATATGATACTG
GGGTTATTAAGATGTGTCCCAGGCAGGGACCAAGACAGGTGAACCATGTTGTTACACTCTATTTGTAACA
AGGGGAAAGAGAGTGGACGCCGACAGCAGCGGACTCCACTGGTTGTCTCTAACACCCCCGAAAATTAAAC
GGGGCTCCACGCCAATGGGGCCCATAAACAAAGACAAGTGGCCACTCTTTTTTTTGAAATTGTGGAGTGG
GGGCACGCGTCAGCCCCCACACGCCGCCCTGCGGTTTTGGACTGTAAAATAAGGGTGTAATAACTTGGCT
GATTGTAACCCCGCTAACCACTGCGGTCAAACCACTTGCCCACAAAACCACTAATGGCACCCCGGGGAAT
ACCTGCATAAGTAGGTGGGCGGGCCAAGATAGGGGCGCGATTGCTGCGATCTGGAGGACAAATTACACAC
ACTTGCGCCTGAGCGCCAAGCACAGGGTTGTTGGTCCTCATATTCACGAGGTCGCTGAGAGCACGGTGGG
CTAATGTTGCCATGGGTAGCATATACTACCCAAATATCTGGATAGCATATGCTATCCTAATCTATATCTG
GGTAGCATAGGCTATCCTAATCTATATCTGGGTAGTATATGCTATCCTAATCTGTATCCGGGTAGCATAT
GCTATCCTAATAGAGATTAGGGTAGTATATGCTATCCTAATTTATATCTGGGTAGCATATACTACCCAAA
TATCTGGATAGCATATGCTATCCTAATCTATATCTGGGTAGCATATGCTATCCTAATCTATATCTGGGTA
GCATAGGCTATCCTAATCTATATCTGGGTAGCATATGCTATCCTAATCTATATCTGGGTAGTATATGCTA
TCCTAATTTATATCTGGGTAGCATAGGCTATCCTAATCTATATCTGGGTAGCATATGCTATCCTAATCTA
TATCTGGGTAGTATATGCTATCCTAATCTGTATCCGGGTAGCATATGCTATCCTCATGCATATACAGTCA
GCATATGATACCCAGTAGTAGAGTGGGAGTGCTATCCTTTGCATATGCCGCCACCTCCCAAGGGGGCGTG
AATTTTCGCTGCTTGTCCTTTTCCTGCTGGTTGCTCCCATTCTTAGGTGAATTTAAGGAGGCCAGGCTAA
AGCCGTCGCATGTCTGATTGCTCACCAGGTAAATGTCGCTAATGTTTTCCAACGCGAGAAGGTGTTGAGC
GCGGAGCTGAGTGACGTGACAACATGGGTATGCCCAATTGCCCCATGTTGGGAGGACGAAAATGGTGACA
AGACAGATGGCCAGAAATACACCAACAGCACGCATGATGTCTACTGGGGATTTATTCTTTAGTGCGGGGG
AATACACGGCTTTTAATACGATTGAGGGCGTCTCCTAACAAGTTACATCACTCCTGCCCTTCCTCACCCT
CATCTCCATCACCTCCTTCATCTCCGTCATCTCCGTCATCACCCTCCGCGGCAGCCCCTTCCACCATAGG
TGGAAACCAGGGAGGCAAATCTACTCCATCGTCAAAGCTGCACACAGTCACCCTGATATTGCAGGTAGGA
GCGGGCTTTGTCATAACAAGGTCCTTAATCGCATCCTTCAAAACCTCAGCAAATATATGAGTTTGTAAAA
AGACCATGAAATAACAGACAATGGACTCCCTTAGCGGGCCAGGTTGTGGGCCGGGTCCAGGGGCCATTCC
AAAGGGGAGACGACTCAATGGTGTAAGACGACATTGTGGAATAGCAAGGGCAGTTCCTCGCCTTAGGTTG
TAAAGGGAGGTCTTACTACCTCCATATACGAACACACCGGCGACCCAAGTTCCTTCGTCGGTAGTCCTTT
CTACGTGACTCCTAGCCAGGAGAGCTCTTAAACCTTCTGCAATGTTCTCAAATTTCGGGTTGGAACCTCC
TTGACCACGATGCTTTCCAAACCACCCTCCTTTTTTGCGCCTGCCTCCATCACCCTGACCCCGGGGTCCA
GTGCTTGGGCCTTCTCCTGGGTCATCTGCGGGGCCCTGCTCTATCGCTCCCGGGGGCACGTCAGGCTCAC
CATCTGGGCCACCTTCTTGGTGGTATTCAAAATAATCGGCTTCCCCTACAGGGTGGAAAAATGGCCTTCT
ACCTGGAGGGGGCCTGCGCGGTGGAGACCCGGATGATGATGACTGACTACTGGGACTCCTGGGCCTCTTT
TCTCCACGTCCACGACCTCTCCCCCTGGCTCTTTCACGACTTCCCCCCCTGGCTCTTTCACGTCCTCTAC
CCCGGCGGCCTCCACTACCTCCTCGACCCCGGCCTCCACTACCTCCTCGACCCCGGCCTCCACTGCCTCC
TCGACCCCGGCCTCCACCTCCTGCTCCTGCCCCTCCTGCTCCTGCCCCTCCTCCTGCTCCTGCCCCTCCT
GCCCCTCCTGCTCCTGCCCCTCCTGCCCCTCCTGCTCCTGCCCCTCCTGCCCCTCCTGCTCCTGCCCCTC
CTGCCCCTCCTCCTGCTCCTGCCCCTCCTGCCCCTCCTCCTGCTCCTGCCCCTCCTGCCCCTCCTGCTCC
TGCCCCTCCTGCCCCTCCTGCTCCTGCCCCTCCTGCCCCTCCTGCTCCTGCCCCTCCTGCTCCTGCCCCT
CCTGCTCCTGCCCCTCCTGCTCCTGCCCCTCCTGCCCCTCCTGCCCCTCCTCCTGCTCCTGCCCCTCCTG
CTCCTGCCCCTCCTGCCCCTCCTGCCCCTCCTGCTCCTGCCCCTCCTCCTGCTCCTGCCCCTCCTSCCCC
TCCTSCCCCYCCCCCTSCTCCTGCCCCTCCTGCCCCTCCTCCTGCTCCTGCCCCTCCTCCTGCTCCTGCC
CCTCCTSCCCCTCCKSCCCCTCCTCCTSCTCCTGCCCCTCCTGCCCCTCCTCCTSCTCCTGCCCCTCCTC
CTGCTCCTGCCCCTCCTGCCCCTCCTGCCCCTCCTCCTGCTCCTGCCCCTCCTCCTGCTCCTGCCCCTCC
TGCCCCTCCTGCCCCTCCTGCCCCTCCTCCTGCTCCTGCCCCTCCTCCTGCTCCTGCCCCTCCTGCTCCT
GCCCCTCCCGCTCCTGCTCCTGCTCCTGTTCCACCGTGGGTCCCTTTGCAGCCAATGCAACTTGGACGTT
TTTGGGGTCTCCGGACACCATCTCTATGTCTTGGCCCTGATCCTGAGCCGCCCGGGGCTCCTGGTCTTCC
GCCTCCTCGTCCTCGTCCTCTTCCCCGTCCTCGTCCATGGTTATCACCCCCTCTTCTTTGAGGTCCACTG
CCGCCGGAGCCTTCTGGTCCAGATGTGTCTCCCTTCTCTCCTAGGCCATTTCCAGGTCCTGTACCTGGCC
CCTCGTCAGACATGATTCACACTAAAAGAGATCAATAGACATCTTTATTAGACGACGCTCAGTGAATACA
GGGAGTGCAGACTCCTGCCCCCTCCAACAGCCCCCCCACCCTCATCCCCTTCATGGTCGCTGTCAGACAG
ATCCAGGTCTGAAAATTCCCCATCCTCCGAACCATCCTCGTCCTCATCACCAATTACTCGCAGCCCGGAA
AACTCCCGCTGAACATCCTCAAGATTTGCGTCCTGAGCCTCAAGCCAGGCCTCAAATTCCTCGTCCCCCT
TTTTGCTGGACGGTAGGGATGGGGATTCTCGGGACCCCTCCTCTTCCTCTTCAAGGTCACCAGACAGAGA
TGCTACTGGGGCAACGGAAGAAAAGCTGGGTGCGGCCTGTGAGGATCAGCTTATCGATGATAAGCTGTCA
AACATGAGAATTCTTGAAGACGAAAGGGCCTCGTGATACGCCTATTTTTATAGGTTAATGTCATGATAAT
AATGGTTTCTTAGACGTCAGGTGGCACTTTTCGGGGAAATGTGCGCGGAACCCCTATTTGTTTATTTTTC
TAAATACATTCAAATATGTATCCGCTCATGAGACAATAACCCTGATAAATGCTTCAATAATATTGAAAAA
GGAAGAGTATGAGTATTCAACATTTCCGTGTCGCCCTTATTCCCTTTTTTGCGGCATTTTGCCTTCCTGT
TTTTGCTCACCCAGAAACGCTGGTGAAAGTAAAAGATGCTGAAGATCAGTTGGGTGCACGAGTGGGTTAC
ATCGAACTGGATCTCAACAGCGGTAAGATCCTTGAGAGTTTTCGCCCCGAAGAACGTTTTCCAATGATGA
GCACTTTTAAAGTTCTGCTATGTGGCGCGGTATTATCCCGTGTTGACGCCGGGCAAGAGCAACTCGGTCG
CCGCATACACTATTCTCAGAATGACTTGGTTGAGTACTCACCAGTCACAGAAAAGCATCTTACGGATGGC
ATGACAGTAAGAGAATTATGCAGTGCTGCCATAACCATGAGTGATAACACTGCGGCCAACTTACTTCTGA
CAACGATCGGAGGACCGAAGGAGCTAACCGCTTTTTTGCACAACATGGGGGATCATGTAACTCGCCTTGA
TCGTTGGGAACCGGAGCTGAATGAAGCCATACCAAACGACGAGCGTGACACCACGATGCCTGCAGCAATG
GCAACAACGTTGCGCAAACTATTAACTGGCGAACTACTTACTCTAGCTTCCCGGCAACAATTAATAGACT
GGATGGAGGCGGATAAAGTTGCAGGACCACTTCTGCGCTCGGCCCTTCCGGCTGGCTGGTTTATTGCTGA
TAAATCTGGAGCCGGTGAGCGTGGGTCTCGCGGTATCATTGCAGCACTGGGGCCAGATGGTAAGCCCTCC
CGTATCGTAGTTATCTACACGACGGGGAGTCAGGCAACTATGGATGAACGAAATAGACAGATCGCTGAGA
TAGGTGCCTCACTGATTAAGCATTGGTAACTGTCAGACCAAGTTTACTCATATATACTTTAGATTGATTT
AAAACTTCATTTTTAATTTAAAAGGATCTAGGTGAAGATCCTTTTTGATAATCTCATGACCAAAATCCCT
TAACGTGAGTTTTCGTTCCACTGAGCGTCAGACCCCGTAGAAAAGATCAAAGGATCTTCTTGAGATCCTT
TTTTTCTGCGCGTAATCTGCTGCTTGCAAACAAAAAAACCACCGCTACCAGCGGTGGTTTGTTTGCCGGA
TCAAGAGCTACCAACTCTTTTTCCGAAGGTAACTGGCTTCAGCAGAGCGCAGATACCAAATACTGTCCTT
CTAGTGTAGCCGTAGTTAGGCCACCACTTCAAGAACTCTGTAGCACCGCCTACATACCTCGCTCTGCTAA
TCCTGTTACCAGTGGCTGCTGCCAGTGGCGATAAGTCGTGTCTTACCGGGTTGGACTCAAGACGATAGTT
ACCGGATAAGGCGCAGCGGTCGGGCTGAACGGGGGGTTCGTGCACACAGCCCAGCTTGGAGCGAACGACC
TACACCGAACTGAGATACCTACAGCGTGAGCTATGAGAAAGCGCCACGCTTCCCGAAGGGAGAAAGGCGG
ACAGGTATCCGGTAAGCGGCAGGGTCGGAACAGGAGAGCGCACGAGGGAGCTTCCAGGGGGAAACGCCTG
GTATCTTTATAGTCCTGTCGGGTTTCGCCACCTCTGACTTGAGCGTCGATTTTTGTGATGCTCGTCAGGG
GGGCGGAGCCTATGGAAAAACGCCAGCAACGCGGCCTTTTTACGGTTCCTGGCCTTTTGCTGGCCTTGAA
GCTGTCCCTGATGGTCGTCATCTACCTGCCTGGACAGCATGGCCTGCAACGCGGGCATCCCGATGCCGCC
GGAAGCGAGAAGAATCATAATGGGGAAGGCCATCCAGCCTCGCGTCGAACTAGATGATCCGGCTGTGGAA
TGTGTGTCAGTTAGGGTGTGGAAAGTCCCCAGGCTCCCCAGCAGGCAGAAGTATGCAAAGCATGCATCTC
AATTAGTCAGCAACCAGGTGTGGAAAGTCCCCAGGCTCCCCAGCAGGCAGAAGTATGCAAAGCATGCATC
TCAATTAGTCAGCAACCATAGTCCCGCCCCTAACTCCGCCCATCCCGCCCCTAACTCCGCCCAGTTCCGC
CCATTCTCCGCCCCATGGCTGACTAATTTTTTTTATTTATGCAGAGGCCGAGGCCGCCTCGGCCTCTGAG
CTATTCCAGAAGTAGTGAGGAGGCTTTTTTGGAGGGTGACCGCCACGACCGGTATGGCCAAGCCTTTGTC
TCAAGAAGAATCCACCCTCATTGAAAGAGCAACGGCTACAATCAACAGCATCCCCATCTCTGAAGACTAC
AGCGTCGCCAGCGCAGCTCTCTCTAGCGACGGCCGCATCTTCACTGGTGTCAATGTATATCATTTTACTG
GGGGACCTTGTGCAGAACTCGTGGTGCTGGGCACTGCTGCTGCTGCGGCAGCTGGCAACCTGACTTGTAT
CGTCGCGATCGGAAATGAGAACAGGGGCATCTTGAGCCCCTGCGGACGGTGCCGACAGGTGCTTCTCGAT
CTGCATCCTGGGATCAAAGCCATAGTGAAGGACAGTGATGGACAGCCGACGGCAGTTGGGATTCGTGAAT
TGCTGCCCTCTGGTTATGTGTGGGAGGGCTAACGGTCCGACGCGGCCCGACGGGTCCGAGGGGGGTCGAC
CTCGAAACTTGTTTATTGCAGCTTATAATGGTTACAAATAAAGCAATAGCATCACAAATTTCACAAATAA
AGCATTTTTTTCACTGCATTCTAGTTGTGGTTTGTCCAAACTCATCAATGTATCTTATCATGTCTGGATC
TGATCCGAACCCCTTCCTCGACCAATTCTCATGTTTGACAGCTTATCATCGCAGATCCGGGCAACGTTGT
TGCCATTGCTCGACCAATTCTCATGTTTGACAGCTTATCATCGCAGATCCGTATGGTGCACTCTCAGTAC
AATCTGCTCTGATGCCGCATAGTTAAGCCAGTATCTGCTCCCTGCTTGTGTGTTGGAGGTCGCTGAGTAG
TGCGCGAGCAAAATTTAAGCTACAACAAGGCAAGGCTTGACCGACAATTGCATGAAGAATCTGCTTAGGG
TTAGGCGTTTTGCGCTGCTTCGCGATGTACGGGCCAGATATACGCGTATCTGAGGGGACTAGGGTGTGTT
TAGGCGAAAAGCGGGGCTTCGGTTGTACGCGGTTAGGAGTCCCCTCAGGATATAGTAGTTTCGCTTTTGC
ATAGGGAGGGGGAAATGTAGTCTTATGCAATACTCTTGTAGTCTTGCAACATGGTAACGATGAGTTAGCA
ACATGCCTTACAAGGAGAGAAAAAGCACCGTGCATGCCGATTGGTGGAAGTAAGGTGGTACGATCGTGCC
TTATTAGGAAGGCAACAGACGGGTCTGACATGGATTGGACGAACCACTGAATTCCGCATTGCAGAGATAT
TGTATTTAAGTGCCTAGCTCGATACAATAAACGCCATTTGACCATTCACCACATTGGTGTGCACCTCCAA
GCTGGCCGGGGATCCTCTAGGGCCTCTGAGCTATTCCAGAAGTAGTGAAGAGGCTTTTTTGGAGGCCTAG
GCTTTTGCAAAAAGCTCCGGATCGATCCTGAGAACTTCAGGGTGAGTTTGGGGACCCTTGATTGTTCTTT
CTTTTTCGCTATTGTAAAATTCATGTTATATGGAGGGGGCAAAGTTTTCAGGGTGTTGTTTAGAATGGGA
AGATGTCCCTTGTATCACCATGGACCCTCATGATAATTTTGTTTCTTTCACTTTCTACTCTGTTGACAAC
CATTGTCTCCTCTTATTTTCTTTTCATTTTCTGTAACTTTTTCGTTAAACTTTAGCTTGCATTTGTAACG
AATTTTTAAATTCACTTTTGTTTATTTGTCAGATTGTAAGTACTTTCTCTAATCACTTTTTTTTCAAGGC
AATCAGGGTATATTATATTGTACTTCAGCACAGTTTTAGAGAACAATTGTTATAATTAAATGATAAGGTA
GAATATTTCTGCATATAAATTCTGGCTGGCGTGGAAATATTCTTATTGGTAGAAACAACTACATCCTGGT
CATCATCCTGCCTTTCTCTTTATGGTTACAATGATATACACTGTTTGAGATGAGGATAAAATACTCTGAG
TCCAAACCGGGCCCCTCTGCTAACCATGTTCATGCCTTCTTCTTTTTCCTACAGCTCCTGGGCAACGTGC
TGGTTATTGTGCTGTCTCATCATTTTGGCAAAGAATTGTAATACGACTCACTATAGGGCGAATTGATATG
TCTAGATTAGATAAAAGTAAAGTGATTAACAGCGCATTAGAGCTGCTTAATGAGGTCGGAATCGAAGGTT
TAACAACCCGTAAACTCGCCCAGAAGCTAGGTGTAGAGCAGCCTACATTGTATTGGCATGTAAAAAATAA
GCGGGCTTTGCTCGACGCCTTAGCCATTGAGATGTTAGATAGGCACCATACTCACTTTTGCCCTTTAGAA
GGGGAAAGCTGGCAAGATTTTTTACGTAATAACGCTAAAAGTTTTAGATGTGCTTTACTAAGTCATCGCG
ATGGAGCAAAAGTACATTTAGGTACACGGCCTACAGAAAAACAGTATGAAACTCTCGAAAATCAATTAGC
CTTTTTATGCCAACAAGGTTTTTCACTAGAGAATGCATTATATGCACTCAGCGCTGTGGGGCATTTTACT
TTAGGTTGCGTATTGGAAGATCAAGAGCATCAAGTCGCTAAAGAAGAAAGGGAAACACCTACTACTGATA
GTATGCCGCCATTATTACGACAAGCTATCGAATTATTTGATCACCAAGGTGCAGAGCCAGCCTTCTTATT
CGGCCTTGAATTGATCATATGCGGATTAGAAAAACAACTTAAATGTGAAAGTGGGTCCGCGTACAGCGGA
TCCCGGGAATTCAGATCTTATTAAAGCAGAACTTGTTTATTGCAGCTTATAATGGTTACAAATAAAGCAA
TAGCATCACAAATTTCACAAATAAAGCATTTTTTTCACTGCATTCTAGTTGTGGTTTGTCCAAACTCATC
AATGTATCTTATCATGTCTGGTCGAATCCATGGCGCAGAACTGGTAGGTATGGAAGATCCGCGTTGACAT
TGATTATTGACTAGTTATTAATAGTAATCAATTACGGGGTCATTAGTTCATAGCCCATATATGGAGTTCC
GCGTTACATAACTTACGGTAAATGGCCCGCCTGGCTGACCGCCCAACGACCCCCGCCCATTGACGTCAAT
AATGACGTATGTTCCCATAGTAACGCCAATAGGGACTTTCCATTGACGTCAATGGGTGGAGTATTTACGG
TAAACTGCCCACTTGGCAGTACATCAAGTGTATCATATGCCAAGTACGCCCCCTATTGACGTCAATGACG
GTAAATGGCCCGCCTGGCATTATGCCCAGTACATGACCTTATGGGACTTTCCTACTTGGCAGTACATCTA
CGTATTAGTCATCGCTATTACCATGGTGATGCGGTTTTGGCAGTACATCAATGGGCGTGGATAGCGGTTT
GACTCACGGGGATTTCCAAGTCTCCACCCCATTGACGTCAATGGGAGTTTGTTTTGGCACCAAAATCAAC
GGGACTTTCCAAAATGTCGTAACAACTCCGCCCCATTGACGCAAATGGGCGGTAGGCGTGTACGGTGGGA
GGTCTATATAAGCAGAGCTCTCCCTATCAGTGATAGAGATCTCCCTATCAGTGATAGAGATCGTCGACGA
GCTCGTTTAGTGAACCGTCAGATCGCCTGGAGACGCCATCCACGCTGTTTTGACCTCCATAGAAGACACC
GGGACCGATCCAGCCTCCGGACTCTAGCGTTTAAACTTAAGCTTACCACCATGGATTATAAAGACGATGA
TGACAAGCACCACCACCACCACCACGACAAGGATTGTGAAATGAAACGCACCACACTGGACAGCCCTTTG
GGGAAGCTGGAGCTGTCTGGTTGTGAGCAGGGTCTGCACGAAATAATTTTTCTGGGCAAGGGGACGTCTG
CAGCTGATGCCGTGGAGGTCCCAGCCCCCGCTGCGGTTCTCGGAGGTCCGGAGCCCCTGATACAGGCTAC
AGCCTGGCTGAATGCCTATTTCCACCAGCCCGAGGCTATCGAAGAGTTCCCCGTGCCGGCTCTTCACCAT
CCCGTTTTCCAGCAAGAGTCGTTCACCAGACAGGTGTTATGGAAGCTGCTGAAGGTTGTGAAATTCGGAG
AAGTGATTTCTGAGTCACACTTAGCAGCCCTGGTAGGCAACCCCGCAGCCACGGCAGCAGTGAATACGGC
ACTGGATGGCAATCCTGTCCCTATCCTGATCCCGTGCCACAGAGTGGTCCAGGGGGATTCGGATGTGGGG
CCGTACCTTGGTGGACTGGCCGTGAAGGAATGGCTTCTGGCCCATGAAGGCCACCGGTTGGGGAAGCCAG
GCTTGGGATTCGAACTGGAGGTGCTGTTCCAGGGCCCCGGTACCGCCATCACAAGTTTGTACAAAAAAGC
AGGCTTAATGGAGCTAGCGCAGGAAGCGCGGGAACTGGGTTGCTGGGCGGTCGAAGAGATGGGGGTGCCC
GTGGCGGCCCGGGCCCCGGAATCGACGCTGCGCAGGCTGTGTCTGGGCCAGGGGGCTGACATCTGGGCCT
ACATCTTGCAGCATGTGCACAGTCAGAGGACTGTCAAGAAGATCCGGGGAAACCTACTCTGGTATGGCCA
CCAGGACAGTCCACAGGTCCGTCGGAAGTTAGAGCTGGAAGCTGCTGTGACCCGCCTGCGGGCAGAAATC
CAGGAACTCGACCAGAGCCTGGAGCTGATGGAGCGAGACACTGAGGCTCAGGACACGGCCATGGAGCAGG
CACGTCAGCACACTCAAGACACCCAGCGTCGAGCTCTCCTCCTCCGGGCCCAAGCTGGGGCCATGCGAAG
ACAGCAGCATACGCTCCGAGATCCCATGCAGCGGCTGCAGAATCAACTGAGGCGCCTGCAGGACATGGAG
AGGAAAGCCAAAGTAGATGTGACCTTTGGATCCCTCACGTCGGCAGCTCTGGGCCTGGAGCCCGTGGTCC
TGCGTGATGTCCGAACAGCCTGCACCCTCCGGGCCCAGTTCCTGCAGAACCTCCTGCTTCCCCAGGCCAA
GAGGGGCAGCCTCCCAACCCCTCATGATGACCACTTTGGCACTTCGTACCAGCAGTGGCTGAGCTCAGTG
GAGACGCTGCTGACAAACCACCCCCCAGGCCACGTCCTGGCTGCCTTGGAGCACCTGGCTGCAGAGCGGG
AGGCAGAGATTCGGTCCCTGTGCAGTGGGGATGGGCTTGGCGACACAGAGATATCCAGACCCCAGGCCCC
GGACCAGTCAGACTCCAGCCAGACCCTGCCGTCCATGGTTCATCTCATCCAGGAGGGCTGGCGGACTGTG
GGTGTGCTGGTCTCCCAGCGGAGCACCCTCCTGAAGGAGCGGCAAGTCTTGACCCAGCGCCTCCAGGGCC
TGGTGGAGGAGGTGGAGAGACGCGTCCTGGGATCCAGTGAGAGGCAGGTGCTGATACTGGGGCTTCGGCG
CTGTTGCCTGTGGACGGAGCTCAAGGCCCTGCACGATCAGAGCCAGGAGCTGCAGGATGCAGCTGGGCAT
CGGCAGCTCCTGCTGAGGGAGCTACAGGCCAAACAGCAGCGGATCCTGCACTGGCGCCAGCTGGTGGAGG
AGACCCAGGAACAGGTCCGCCTGCTCATCAAGGGAAACTCGGCCAGCAAGACCCGCCTGTGCCGGAGCCC
GGGGGAGGTGCTAGCTCTGGTCCAGCGAAAGGTGGTCCCTACATTTGAGGCAGTGGCACCACAGAGCCGG
GAGCTGCTGCGCTGTCTGGAGGAGGAAGTCCGGCATTTGCCCCACATTCTGTTGGGCACGCTGCTGCGGC
ACAGGCCGGGAGAGTTGAAGCCCCTGCCCACGGTCCTCCCATCCATCCACCAGCTGCACCCCGCGTCCCC
AAGGGGCTCCAGCTTCATAGCGCTGAGCCACAAGCTGGGGCTGCCTCCAGGGAAGGCCTCGGAGCTGCTC
CTGCCGGCGGCTGCCTCTCTTCGCCAGGACCTTCTGCTCCTGCAGGACCAGCGGAGCCTCTGGTGCTGGG
ATCTACTCCACATGAAGACCAGCCTGCCGCCAGGCCTTCCCACCCAGGAGCTGCTGCAGATCCAGGCATC
CCAGGAAAAACAGCAGAAAGAGAACCTGGGGCAGGCTCTGAAGAGGCTGGAGAAGCTACTGAAACAGGCA
CTGGAGCGAATCCCTGAGCTGCAGGGGATCGTGGGGGACTGGTGGGAGCAGCCAGGCCAGGCCGCCCTCT
CTGAGGAGCTCTGCCAGGGCCTGTCCCTGCCCCAGTGGCGGCTGCGCTGGGTTCAGGCCCAGGGGGCCCT
GCAGAAGCTGTGCAGCTAATGATACCCAGCTTTC
