>Addgene plasmid #136859 | pEBTetBl-CLIP-KIAA0841 | depositor partial sequence | sequence record 264147 | Insert
ATGGGCGGTAGGCGTGTACGGTGGGAGGTCTATATAAGCAGAGCTCTCCCTATCAGTGATAGAGATCTCC
CTATCAGTGATAGAGATCGTCGACGAGCTCGTTTAGTGAACCGTCAGATCGCCTGGAGACGCCATCCACG
CTGTTTTGACCTCCATAGAAGACACCGGGACCGATCCAGCCTCCGGACTCTAGCGTTTAAACTTAAGCTT
ACCACCATGGATTATAAAGACGATGATGACAAGCACCACCACCACCACCACGACAAGGATTGTGAAATGA
AACGCACCACACTGGACAGCCCTTTGGGGAAGCTGGAGCTGTCTGGTTGTGAGCAGGGTCTGCACGAAAT
AATTTTTCTGGGCAAGGGGACGTCTGCAGCTGATGCCGTGGAGGTCCCAGCCCCCGCTGCGGTTCTCGGA
GGTCCGGAGCCCCTGATACAGGCTACAGCCTGGCTGAATGCCTATTTCCACCAGCCCGAGGCTATCGAAG
AGTTCCCCGTGCCGGCTCTTCACCATCCCGTTTTCCAGCAAGAGTCGTTCACCAGACAGGTGTTATGGAA
GCTGCTGAAGGTTGTGAAATTCGGAGAAGTGATTTCTGAGTCACACTTAGCAGCCCTGGTAGGCAACCCC
GCAGCCACGGCAGCAGTGAATACGGCACTGGATGGCAATCCTGTCCCTATCCTGATCCCGTGCCACAGAG
TGGTCCAGGGGGATTCGGATGTGGGGCCGTACCTTGGTGGACTGGCCGTGAAGGAATGGCTTCTGGCCCA
TGAAGGCCACCGGTTGGGGAAGCCAGGCTTGGGATTCGAACTGGAGGTGCTGTTCCAGGGCCCCGGTACC
GCCATCACAAGTTTGTACAAAAAAGCAGGCTTAATGGAGCTAGCGCAGGAAGCGCGGGAACTGGGTTGCT
GGGCGGTCGAAGAGATGGGGGTGCCCGTGGCGGCCCGGGCCCCGGAATCGACGCTGCGCAGGCTGTGTCT
GGGCCAGGGGGCTGACATCTGGGCCTACATCTTGCAGCATGTGCACAGTCAGAGGACTGTCAAGAAGATC
CGGGGAAACCTACTCTGGTATGGCCACCAGGACAGTCCACAGGTCCGTCGGAAGTTAGAGCTGGAAGCTG
CTGTGACCCGCCTGCGGGCAGAAATCCAGGAACTCGACCAGAGCCTGGAGCTGATGGAGCGAGACACTGA
GGCTCAGGACACGGCCATGGAGCAGGCACGTCAGCACACTCAAGACACCCAGCGTCGAGCTCTCCTCCTC
CGGGCCCAAGCTGGGGCCATGCGAAGACAGCAGCATACGCTCCGAGATCCCATGCAGCGGCTGCAGAATC
AACTGAGGCGCCTGCAGGACATGGAGAGGAAAGCCAAAGTAGATGTGACCTTTGGATCCCTCACGTCGGC
AGCTCTGGGCCTGGAGCCCGTGGTCCTGCGTGATGTCCGAACAGCCTGCACCCTCCGGGCCCAGTTCCTG
CAGAACCTCCTGCTTCCCCAGGCCAAGAGGGGCAGCCTCCCAACCCCTCATGATGACCACTTTGGCACTT
CGTACCAGCAGTGGCTGAGCTCAGTGGAGACGCTGCTGACAAACCACCCCCCAGGCCACGTCCTGGCTGC
CTTGGAGCACCTGGCTGCAGAGCGGGAGGCAGAGATTCGGTCCCTGTGCAGTGGGGATGGGCTTGGCGAC
ACAGAGATATCCAGACCCCAGGCCCCGGACCAGTCAGACTCCAGCCAGACCCTGCCGTCCATGGTTCATC
TCATCCAGGAGGGCTGGCGGACTGTGGGTGTGCTGGTCTCCCAGCGGAGCACCCTCCTGAAGGAGCGGCA
AGTCTTGACCCAGCGCCTCCAGGGCCTGGTGGAGGAGGTGGAGAGACGCGTCCTGGGATCCAGTGAGAGG
CAGGTGCTGATACTGGGGCTTCGGCGCTGTTGCCTGTGGACGGAGCTCAAGGCCCTGCACGATCAGAGCC
AGGAGCTGCAGGATGCAGCTGGGCATCGGCAGCTCCTGCTGAGGGAGCTACAGGCCAAACAGCAGCGGAT
CCTGCACTGGCGCCAGCTGGTGGAGGAGACCCAGGAACAGGTCCGCCTGCTCATCAAGGGAAACTCGGCC
AGCAAGACCCGCCTGTGCCGGAGCCCGGGGGAGGTGCTAGCTCTGGTCCAGCGAAAGGTGGTCCCTACAT
TTGAGGCAGTGGCACCACAGAGCCGGGAGCTGCTGCGCTGTCTGGAGGAGGAAGTCCGGCATTTGCCCCA
CATTCTGTTGGGCACGCTGCTGCGGCACAGGCCGGGAGAGTTGAAGCCCCTGCCCACGGTCCTCCCATCC
ATCCACCAGCTGCACCCCGCGTCCCCAAGGGGCTCCAGCTTCATAGCGCTGAGCCACAAGCTGGGGCTGC
CTCCAGGGAAGGCCTCGGAGCTGCTCCTGCCGGCGGCTGCCTCTCTTCGCCAGGACCTTCTGCTCCTGCA
GGACCAGCGGAGCCTCTGGTGCTGGGATCTACTCCACATGAAGACCAGCCTGCCGCCAGGCCTTCCCACC
CAGGAGCTGCTGCAGATCCAGGCATCCCAGGAAAAACAGCAGAAAGAGAACCTGGGGCAGGCTCTGAAGA
GGCTGGAGAAGCTACTGAAACAGGCACTGGAGCGAATCCCTGAGCTGCAGGGGATCGTGGGGGACTGGTG
GGAGCAGCCAGGCCAGGCCGCCCTCTCTGAGGAGCTCTGCCAGGGCCTGTCCCTGCCCCAGTGGCGGCTG
CGCTGGGTTCAGGCCCAGGGGGCCCTGCAGAAGCTGTGCAGCTAA
